>Addgene plasmid #14390 | pAG423GPD-ccdB-Cerulean | depositor full sequence | sequence record 8053 | Author sequence
GACGAAAGGGCCTCGTGATACGCCTATTTTTATAGGTTAATGTCATGATAATAATGGTTTCTTAGATGAT
CCAATATCAAAGGAAATGATAGCATTGAAGGATGAGACTAATCCAATTGAGGAGTGGCAGCATATAGAAC
AGCTAAAGGGTAGTGCTGAAGGAAGCATACGATACCCCGCATGGAATGGGATAATATCACAGGAGGTACT
AGACTACCTTTCATCCTACATAAATAGACGCATATAAGTACGCATTTAAGCATAAACACGCACTATGCCG
TTCTTCTCATGTATATATATATACAGGCAACACGCAGATATAGGTGCGACGTGAACAGTGAGCTGTATGT
GCGCAGCTCGCGTTGCATTTTCGGAAGCGCTCGTTTTCGGAAACGCTTTGAAGTTCCTATTCCGAAGTTC
CTATTCTCTAGAAAGTATAGGAACTTCAGAGCGCTTTTGAAAACCAAAAGCGCTCTGAAGACGCACTTTC
AAAAAACCAAAAACGCACCGGACTGTAACGAGCTACTAAAATATTGCGAATACCGCTTCCACAAACATTG
CTCAAAAGTATCTCTTTGCTATATATCTCTGTGCTATATCCCTATATAACCTACCCATCCACCTTTCGCT
CCTTGAACTTGCATCTAAACTCGACCTCTACATTTTTTATGTTTATCTCTAGTATTACTCTTTAGACAAA
AAAATTGTAGTAAGAACTATTCATAGAGTGAATCGAAAACAATACGAAAATGTAAACATTTCCTATACGT
AGTATATAGAGACAAAATAGAAGAAACCGTTCATAATTTTCTGACCAATGAAGAATCATCAACGCTATCA
CTTTCTGTTCACAAAGTATGCGCAATCCACATCGGTATAGAATATAATCGGGGATGCCTTTATCTTGAAA
AAATGCACCCGCAGCTTCGCTAGTAATCAGTAAACGCGGGAAGTGGAGTCAGGCTTTTTTTATGGAAGAG
AAAATAGACACCAAAGTAGCCTTCTTCTAACCTTAACGGACCTACAGTGCAAAAAGTTATCAAGAGACTG
CATTATAGAGCGCACAAAGGAGAAAAAAAGTAATCTAAGATGCTTTGTTAGAAAAATAGCGCTCTCGGGA
TGCATTTTTGTAGAACAAAAAAGAAGTATAGATTCTTTGTTGGTAAAATAGCGCTCTCGCGTTGCATTTC
TGTTCTGTAAAAATGCAGCTCAGATTCTTTGTTTGAAAAATTAGCGCTCTCGCGTTGCATTTTTGTTTTA
CAAAAATGAAGCACAGATTCTTCGTTGGTAAAATAGCGCTTTCGCGTTGCATTTCTGTTCTGTAAAAATG
CAGCTCAGATTCTTTGTTTGAAAAATTAGCGCTCTCGCGTTGCATTTTTGTTCTACAAAATGAAGCACAG
ATGCTTCGTTCAGGTGGCACTTTTCGGGGAAATGTGCGCGGAACCCCTATTTGTTTATTTTTCTAAATAC
ATTCAAATATGTATCCGCTCATGAGACAATAACCCTGATAAATGCTTCAATAATATTGAAAAAGGAAGAG
TATGAGTATTCAACATTTCCGTGTCGCCCTTATTCCCTTTTTTGCGGCATTTTGCCTTCCTGTTTTTGCT
CACCCAGAAACGCTGGTGAAAGTAAAAGATGCTGAAGATCAGTTGGGTGCACGAGTGGGTTACATCGAAC
TGGATCTCAACAGCGGTAAGATCCTTGAGAGTTTTCGCCCCGAAGAACGTTTTCCAATGATGAGCACTTT
TAAAGTTCTGCTATGTGGCGCGGTATTATCCCGTATTGACGCCGGGCAAGAGCAACTCGGTCGCCGCATA
CACTATTCTCAGAATGACTTGGTTGAGTACTCACCAGTCACAGAAAAGCATCTTACGGATGGCATGACAG
TAAGAGAATTATGCAGTGCTGCCATAACCATGAGTGATAACACTGCGGCCAACTTACTTCTGACAACGAT
CGGAGGACCGAAGGAGCTAACCGCTTTTTTGCACAACATGGGGGATCATGTAACTCGCCTTGATCGTTGG
GAACCGGAGCTGAATGAAGCCATACCAAACGACGAGCGTGACACCACGATGCCTGTAGCAATGGCAACAA
CGTTGCGCAAACTATTAACTGGCGAACTACTTACTCTAGCTTCCCGGCAACAATTAATAGACTGGATGGA
GGCGGATAAAGTTGCAGGACCACTTCTGCGCTCGGCCCTTCCGGCTGGCTGGTTTATTGCTGATAAATCT
GGAGCCGGTGAGCGTGGGTCTCGCGGTATCATTGCAGCACTGGGGCCAGATGGTAAGCCCTCCCGTATCG
TAGTTATCTACACGACGGGGAGTCAGGCAACTATGGATGAACGAAATAGACAGATCGCTGAGATAGGTGC
CTCACTGATTAAGCATTGGTAACTGTCAGACCAAGTTTACTCATATATACTTTAGATTGATTTAAAACTT
CATTTTTAATTTAAAAGGATCTAGGTGAAGATCCTTTTTGATAATCTCATGACCAAAATCCCTTAACGTG
AGTTTTCGTTCCACTGAGCGTCAGACCCCGTAGAAAAGATCAAAGGATCTTCTTGAGATCCTTTTTTTCT
GCGCGTAATCTGCTGCTTGCAAACAAAAAAACCACCGCTACCAGCGGTGGTTTGTTTGCCGGATCAAGAG
CTACCAACTCTTTTTCCGAAGGTAACTGGCTTCAGCAGAGCGCAGATACCAAATACTGTCCTTCTAGTGT
AGCCGTAGTTAGGCCACCACTTCAAGAACTCTGTAGCACCGCCTACATACCTCGCTCTGCTAATCCTGTT
ACCAGTGGCTGCTGCCAGTGGCGATAAGTCGTGTCTTACCGGGTTGGACTCAAGACGATAGTTACCGGAT
AAGGCGCAGCGGTCGGGCTGAACGGGGGGTTCGTGCACACAGCCCAGCTTGGAGCGAACGACCTACACCG
AACTGAGATACCTACAGCGTGAGCTATGAGAAAGCGCCACGCTTCCCGAAGGGAGAAAGGCGGACAGGTA
TCCGGTAAGCGGCAGGGTCGGAACAGGAGAGCGCACGAGGGAGCTTCCAGGGGGAAACGCCTGGTATCTT
TATAGTCCTGTCGGGTTTCGCCACCTCTGACTTGAGCGTCGATTTTTGTGATGCTCGTCAGGGGGGCGGA
GCCTATGGAAAAACGCCAGCAACGCGGCCTTTTTACGGTTCCTGGCCTTTTGCTGGCCTTTTGCTCACAT
GTTCTTTCCTGCGTTATCCCCTGATTCTGTGGATAACCGTATTACCGCCTTTGAGTGAGCTGATACCGCT
CGCCGCAGCCGAACGACCGAGCGCAGCGAGTCAGTGAGCGAGGAAGCGGAAGAGCGCCCAATACGCAAAC
CGCCTCTCCCCGCGCGTTGGCCGATTCATTAATGCAGCTGGCACGACAGGTTTCCCGACTGGAAAGCGGG
CAGTGAGCGCAACGCAATTAATGTGAGTTACCTCACTCATTAGGCACCCCAGGCTTTACACTTTATGCTT
CCGGCTCCTATGTTGTGTGGAATTGTGAGCGGATAACAATTTCACACAGGAAACAGCTATGACCATGATT
ACGCCAAGCGCGCAATTAACCCTCACTAAAGGGAACAAAAGCTGGAGCTCTTCGAGTTTATCATTATCAA
TACTCGCCATTTCAAAGAATACGTAAATAATTAATAGTAGTGATTTTCCTAACTTTATTTAGTCAAAAAA
TTAGCCTTTTAATTCTGCTGTAACCCGTACATGCCCAAAATAGGGGGCGGGTTACACAGAATATATAACA
CCGAAGGTGCCTGGGTGAACAGGTTTATTCCTGGCATCCACTAAATATAATGGAGCCCGCTTTTTAAGCT
GGCATCCAGAAAAAAAAAGAATCCCAGCACCAAAATATTGTTTTCTTCACCAACCATCAGTTCATAGGTC
CATTCTCTTAGCGCAACTACAGAGAACAGGGGCACAAACAGGCAAAAAACGGGCACAACCTCAATGGAGT
GATGCAACCTGCCTGGAGTAAATGATGACACAAGGCAATTGACCCACGCATGTATCTATCTCATTTTCTT
ACACCTTCTATTACCTTCTGCTCTCTCTGATTTGGAAAAAGCTGAAAAAAAAGGTTGAAACCAGTTCCCT
GAAATTATTCCCCTACTTGACTAATAAGTATATAAAGACGGTAGGTATTGATTGTAATTCTGTAAATCTA
TTTCTTAAACTTCTTAAATTCTACTTTTATAGTTAGTCTTTTTTTTAGTTTTAAAACACCAGAACTTAGT
TTCGACGGATTCTAGAACTAGTGGATCCCCCATCACAAGTTTGTACAAAAAAGCTGAACGAGAAACGTAA
AATGATATAAATATCAATATATTAAATTAGATTTTGCATAAAAAACAGACTACATAATACTGTAAAACAC
AACATATCCAGTCACTATGGCGGCCGCATTAGGCACCCCAGGCTTTACACTTTATGCTTCCGGCTCGTAT
AATGTGTGGATTTTGAGTTAGGATCCGTCGAGATTTTCAGGAGCTAAGGAAGCTAAAATGGAGAAAAAAA
TCACTGGATATACCACCGTTGATATATCCCAATGGCATCGTAAAGAACATTTTGAGGCATTTCAGTCAGT
TGCTCAATGTACCTATAACCAGACCGTTCAGCTGGATATTACGGCCTTTTTAAAGACCGTAAAGAAAAAT
AAGCACAAGTTTTATCCGGCCTTTATTCACATTCTTGCCCGCCTGATGAATGCTCATCCGGAATTCCGTA
TGGCAATGAAAGACGGTGAGCTGGTGATATGGGATAGTGTTCACCCTTGTTACACCGTTTTCCATGAGCA
AACTGAAACGTTTTCATCGCTCTGGAGTGAATACCACGACGATTTCCGGCAGTTTCTACACATATATTCG
CAAGATGTGGCGTGTTACGGTGAAAACCTGGCCTATTTCCCTAAAGGGTTTATTGAGAATATGTTTTTCG
TCTCAGCCAATCCCTGGGTGAGTTTCACCAGTTTTGATTTAAACGTGGCCAATATGGACAACTTCTTCGC
CCCCGTTTTCACCATGGGCAAATATTATACGCAAGGCGACAAGGTGCTGATGCCGCTGGCGATTCAGGTT
CATCATGCCGTCTGTGATGGCTTCCATGTCGGCAGAATGCTTAATGAATTACAACAGTACTGCGATGAGT
GGCAGGGCGGGGCGTAAACGCCGCGTGGATCCGGCTTACTAAAAGCCAGATAACAGTATGCGTATTTGCG
CGCTGATTTTTGCGGTATAAGAATATATACTGATATGTATACCCGAAGTATGTCAAAAAGAGGTATGCTA
TGAAGCAGCGTATTACAGTGACAGTTGACAGCGACAGCTATCAGTTGCTCAAGGCATATATGATGTCAAT
ATCTCCGGTCTGGTAAGCACAACCATGCAGAATGAAGCCCGTCGTCTGCGTGCCGAACGCTGGAAAGCGG
AAAATCAGGAAGGGATGGCTGAGGTCGCCCGGTTTATTGAAATGAACGGCTCTTTTGCTGACGAGAACAG
GGGCTGGTGAAATGCAGTTTAAGGTTTACACCTATAAAAGAGAGAGCCGTTATCGTCTGTTTGTGGATGT
ACAGAGTGATATTATTGACACGCCCGGGCGACGGATGGTGATCCCCCTGGCCAGTGCACGTCTGCTGTCA
GATAAAGTCTCCCGTGAACTTTACCCGGTGGTGCATATCGGGGATGAAAGCTGGCGCATGATGACCACCG
ATATGGCCAGTGTGCCGGTCTCCGTTATCGGGGAAGAAGTGGCTGATCTCAGCCACCGCGAAAATGACAT
CAAAAACGCCATTAACCTGATGTTCTGGGGAATATAAATGTCAGGCTCCCTTATACACAGCCAGTCTGCA
GGTCGACCATAGTGACTGGATATGTTGTGTTTTACAGTATTATGTAGTCTGTTTTTTATGCAAAATCTAA
TTTAATATATTGATATTTATATCATTTTACGTTTCTCGTTCAGCTTTCTTGTACAAAGTGGTGATGGGCT
GCAGGAATTCGATATCAAGCTTAATGGTGAGCAAGGGCGAGGAGCTGTTCACCGGGGTGGTGCCCATCCT
GGTCGAGCTGGACGGCGACGTAAACGGCCACAAGTTCAGCGTGTCCGGCGAGGGCGAGGGCGATGCCACC
TACGGCAAGCTGACCCTGAAGTTCATCTGCACCACCGGCAAGCTGCCCGTGCCCTGGCCCACCCTCGTGA
CCACCCTGACCTGGGGCGTGCAGTGCTTCGCCCGCTACCCCGACCACATGAAGCAGCACGACTTCTTCAA
GTCCGCCATGCCCGAAGGCTACGTCCAGGAGCGCACCATCTTCTTCAAGGACGACGGCAACTACAAGACC
CGCGCCGAGGTGAAGTTCGAGGGCGACACCCTGGTGAACCGCATCGAGCTGAAGGGCATCGACTTCAAGG
AGGACGGCAACATCCTGGGGCACAAGCTGGAGTACAACTACATCAGCGACAACGTCTATATCACCGCCGA
CAAGCAGAAGAACGGCATCAAGGCCAACTTCAAGATCCGCCACAACATCGAGGACGGCAGCGTGCAGCTC
GCCGACCACTACCAGCAGAACACCCCCATCGGCGACGGCCCCGTGCTGCTGCCCGACAACCACTACCTGA
GCACCCAGTCCAAGCTGAGCAAAGACCCCAACGAGAAGCGCGATCACATGGTCCTGCTGGAGTTCGTGAC
CGCCGCCGGGATCACTCTCGGCATGGACGAGCTGTACAAGTAACTCGAGTCATGTAATTAGTTATGTCAC
GCTTACATTCACGCCCTCCCCCCACATCCGCTCTAACCGAAAAGGAAGGAGTTAGACAACCTGAAGTCTA
GGTCCCTATTTATTTTTTTATAGTTATGTTAGTATTAAGAACGTTATTTATATTTCAAATTTTTCTTTTT
TTTCTGTACAGACGCGTGTACGCATGTAACATTATACTGAAAACCTTGCTTGAGAAGGTTTTGGGACGCT
CGAAGGCTTTAATTTGCGGCCGGTACCCAATTCGCCCTATAGTGAGTCGTATTACGCGCGCTCACTGGCC
GTCGTTTTACAACGTCGTGACTGGGAAAACCCTGGCGTTACCCAACTTAATCGCCTTGCAGCACATCCCC
CTTTCGCCAGCTGGCGTAATAGCGAAGAGGCCCGCACCGATCGCCCTTCCCAACAGTTGCGCAGCCTGAA
TGGCGAATGGCGCG
[124 nt withheld, positions 7225-7348]
C
[91 nt withheld, positions 7350-7440]
A
[49 nt withheld, positions 7442-7490]
CCTTTGACGTTGGAGTCCACGTTCTTT
[37 nt withheld, positions 7518-7554]
ACCCTATCTCGGTCTATTCTTTTGATTTATAAGGGATTTTGCCGATTTCGGCCTATTGGTTAAAAAATGA
GCTGATTTAACAAAAATTTAACGCGAATTTTAACAAAATATTAACGTTTACAATTTCCTGATGCGGTATT
TTCTCCTTACGCATCTGTGCGGTATTTCACACCGCATAGATCCGTCGAGTTCAAGAGAAAAAAAAAGAAA
AAGCAAAAAGAAAAAAGGAAAGCGCGCCTCGTTCAGAATGACACGTATAGAATGATGCATTACCTTGTCA
TCTTCAGTATCATACTGTTCGTATACATACTTACTGACATTCATAGGTATACATATATACACATGTATAT
ATATCGTATGCTGCAGCTTTAAATAATCGGTGTCACTACATAAGAACACCTTTGGTGGAGGGAACATCGT
TGGTACCATTGGGCGAGGTGGCTTCTCTTATGGCAACCGCAAGAGCCTTGAACGCACTCTCACTACGGTG
ATGATCATTCTTGCCTCGCAGACAATCAACGTGGAGGGTAATTCTGCTAGCCTCTGCAAAGCTTTCAAGA
AAATGCGGGATCATCTCGCAAGAGAGATCTCCTACTTTCTCCCTTTGCAAACCAAGTTCGACAACTGCGT
ACGGCCTGTTCGAAAGATCTACCACCGCTCTGGAAAGTGCCTCATCCAAAGGCGCAAATCCTGATCCAAA
CCTTTTTACTCCACGCGCCAGTAGGGCCTCTTTAAAAGCTTGACCGAGAGCAATCCCGCAGTCTTCAGTG
GTGTGATGGTCGTCTATGTGTAAGTCACCAATGCACTCAACGATTAGCGACCAGCCGGAATGCTTGGCCA
GAGCATGTATCATATGGTCCAGAAACCCTATACCTGTGTGGACGTTAATCACTTGCGATTGTGTGGCCTG
TTCTGCTACTGCTTCTGCCTCTTTTTCTGGGAAGATCGAGTGCTCTATCGCTAGGGGACCACCCTTTAAA
GAGATCGCAATCTGAATCTTGGTTTCATTTGTAATACGCTTTACTAGGGCTTTCTGCTCTGTCATCTTTG
CCTTCGTTTATCTTGCCTGCTCATTTTTTAGTATATTCTTCGAAGAAATCACATTACTTTATATAATGTA
TAATTCATTATGTGATAATGCCAATCGCTAAGAAAAAAAAAGAGTCATCCGCTAGGGGAAAAAAAAAAAT
GAAAATCATTACCGAGGCATAAAAAAATATAGAGTGTACTAGAGGAGGCCAAGAGTAATAGAAAAAGAAA
ATTGCGGGAAAGGACTGTGTTATGACTTCCCTGACTAATGCCGTGTTCAAACGATACCTGGCAGTGACTC
CTAGCGCTCACCAAGCTCTTAAAACGGGAATTTATGGTGCACTCTCAGTACAATCTGCTCTGATGCCGCA
TAGTTAAGCCAGCCCCGACACCCGCCAACACCCGCTGACGCGCCCTGACGGGCTTGTCTGCTCCCGGCAT
CCGCTTACAGACAAGCTGTGACCGTCTCCGGGAGCTGCATGTGTCAGAGGTTTTCACCGTCATCACCGAA
ACGCGCGA
Features (pLannotate 1.2.2; 30 found; start..end, strand, type, name):
     68..1410    +  rep_origin     2μ ori: yeast 2μ plasmid origin of replication
   1437..1541    +  promoter       AmpR promoter: bla
   1542..2402    +  CDS            AmpR: β-lactamase; bla; confers resistance to ampicillin, carbenicillin, and related antibiotics
   2573..3161    +  rep_origin     ori: high-copy-number ColE1/pMB1/pBR322/pUC origin of replication
   3344..3436    +  CDS            lacI (fragment): lac repressor; lacI; The lac repressor binds to the lac operator to inhibit transcription in E. coli. This inhibition can be relieved by adding lactose or isopropyl-β-D-thiogalactopyranoside (IPTG).
   3449..3470    +  protein_bind   CAP binding site: CAP binding activates transcription in the presence of cAMP. E. coli catabolite activator protein
   3485..3515    +  promoter       lac promoter: promoter for the E. coli lac operon
   3523..3539    +  protein_bind   lac operator: The lac repressor binds to the lac operator to inhibit transcription in E. coli. This inhibition can be relieved by adding lactose or isopropyl-β-D-thiogalactopyranoside (IPTG). lac repressor encoded by lacI
   3584..3602    +  promoter       T3 promoter: promoter for bacteriophage T3 RNA polymerase
   3631..4275    +  promoter       GAP promoter: S. cerevisiae TDH3; promoter for glyceraldehyde-3-phosphate dehydrogenase
   4281..4301    +  misc_feature   MCS (fragment): pBluescript multiple cloning site
   4305..4429    +  protein_bind   attR1: mutant version of attR; recombination site for the Gateway® LR reaction LR Clonase™
   4454..4484    +  promoter       lac UV5 promoter: E. coli lac promoter with an "up" mutation
   4508..4537    +  promoter       cat promoter (fragment): promoter of the E. coli cat gene encoding chloramphenicol acetyltransferase
   4538..5197    +  CDS            CmR: chloramphenicol acetyltransferase; cat; confers resistance to chloramphenicol
   5379..5537    +  CDS            ccdA (fragment): CCDA_ECO57 - Also known as H, letA. Experimental evidence at protein level: Swiss-Prot protein existence level 1. Antitoxin component of a type II toxin-antitoxin (TA) system which inhibits the post-segregational killing (PSK) of plasmid-free cells, also referred to as a plasmid addiction system. Binds to and blocks the activity of CcdB; will also remove bound CcdB protein from the CcdB-GyrA complex by forming a CcdA-CcdB complex, a process termed rejuvenation. Functions as a transcriptional corepressor for the ccdAB operon, repression also requires CcdB (By similarity). From Escherichia coli
   5542..5844    +  CDS            ccdB: CCDB_ECOLI - Also known as G, letB, letD. Experimental evidence at protein level: Swiss-Prot protein existence level 1. Toxic component of a type II toxin-antitoxin (TA) system, functioning in plasmid maintainence. Responsible for the post- segregational killing (PSK) of plasmid-free cells, also referred to as a plasmid addiction system. Half-life of over 2 hours. Cell killing by CcdB is accompanied by filamentation, defects in chromosome and plasmid segregation, defects in cell division, formation of anucleate cells, decreased DNA synthesis and plasmid loss. Interferes with the activity of DN
   5888..6012    -  protein_bind   attR2: mutant version of attR; recombination site for the Gateway® LR reaction LR Clonase™
   6016..6043    +  misc_feature   MCS (fragment): pBluescript multiple cloning site
   6044..6763    +  CDS            mCerulean: enhanced monomeric variant of CFP (Rizzo et al., 2004) mammalian codon-optimized
   6770..7017    +  terminator     CYC1 terminator: S. cerevisiae CYC1; transcription terminator for CYC1
   7036..7054    -  promoter       T7 promoter: promoter for bacteriophage T7 RNA polymerase
   7062..7217    +  CDS            lacZα (fragment): LacZα fragment of β-galactosidase; lacZ fragment
   7225..7680    +  rep_origin     f1 ori (sequence partly withheld): f1 bacteriophage origin of replication; arrow indicates direction of (+) strand synthesis
   7681..7732    -  misc_feature   bom (fragment): basis of mobility region from pBR322
   7940..8599    -  CDS            HIS3: imidazoleglycerol-phosphate dehydratase, required for histidine biosynthesis; S. cerevisiae HIS3; yeast auxotrophic marker
   8600..8786    -  promoter       HIS3 promoter: S. cerevisiae HIS3
   8836..8916    +  CDS            MRM1 (fragment): MRM1_YEAST - Also known as PET56 From Saccharomyces cerevisiae (strain ATCC 204508 / S288c) (Baker's yeast).
   8917..8966    -  misc_feature   bom (fragment): basis of mobility region from pBR322
   9068..1       -  CDS            rop (fragment) (across the origin): Rop protein, which maintains plasmids at low copy number; rop
