[The description below was written by a language model from this plasmid's Addgene catalogue record and pLannotate feature annotations shown in this document.]
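Description:
pAG423GPD-ccdB-Cerulean is an empty Gateway destination vector for protein expression in Saccharomyces cerevisiae, built on the pRS423 backbone and belonging to a suite of yeast Gateway vectors designed for high-throughput genetic analysis. It is an E. coli–yeast shuttle plasmid. In yeast it replicates episomally through the 2μ origin and is selected by HIS3 complementation of histidine auxotrophy. In bacteria it relies on a high-copy ColE1/pUC-type origin with ampicillin resistance. An f1 origin, flanking T3 and T7 promoters, and lac/lacZα remnants are carried over from the pBluescript-derived parent.

The expression unit is driven by the strong constitutive GPD (TDH3, annotated as GAP) promoter and closed by the CYC1 terminator. Between them lies the Gateway cassette: attR1 and attR2 sites flanking a chloramphenicol resistance gene and the ccdB toxin gene, with a ccdA fragment also annotated. An LR Clonase reaction with an entry clone replaces this cassette with the gene of interest. Because CcdB poisons ordinary E. coli strains, unrecombined vector is counter-selected, which is also why the empty plasmid must be propagated in a ccdB-tolerant strain and can be maintained under both chloramphenicol and ampicillin.

Immediately downstream of attR2 is the coding sequence for Cerulean, a monomeric cyan fluorescent protein. An open reading frame recombined in frame and without a stop codon is therefore expressed as a C-terminal Cerulean fusion. The construct is typically used for constitutive expression from a 2μ plasmid and for fluorescence-based localization or co-imaging of tagged proteins in yeast. The depositor notes that the full sequence is provided for reference only and may not match the plasmid exactly.
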