Addgene plasmid #14390: pAG423GPD-ccdB-Cerulean
Purpose: (Empty Backbone)
Depositing lab: Susan Lindquist. Depositing organization: Whitehead Institute for Biomedical Research. Publication: A suite of Gateway cloning vectors for high-throughput genetic analysis in Saccharomyces cerevisiae. Alberti S, Gitler AD, Lindquist S. Yeast. 2007 Oct . 24(10):913-9. 10.1002/yea.1502 PubMed 17583893.
Backbone
  Vector backbone: pRS423
  Vector type: Yeast Expression ; Gateway Destination
  Selectable markers: HIS3
Growth in bacteria
  Bacterial resistance: Chloramphenicol and Ampicillin, 25 & 100 μg/mL
  Growth temperature: 37°C
  Growth strain: ccdB Survival
  Growth instructions: DB3.1, ccdB Survival
  Copy number: Unknown
Gene/Insert
  Gene/Insert name: None
  Tag / fusion protein: Cerulean (C terminal on backbone)
  Cloning method: Gateway Cloning
  Sequencing primers: 5′ GPDPro_F
Terms and licenses: Academic/Nonprofit Terms; Industry Terms: Not Available to Industry
Depositor comments: Type of plasmid: 2-micron. This plasmid contains the Gateway technology from Invitrogen; Invitrogen requires purchasing of Gateway Clonase for carrying out the Gateway recombinational cloning reaction http://www.invitrogen.com Please note that the full plasmid sequence is provided as a reference only, and may not match the exact sequence of the plasmid.
How to cite: pAG423GPD-ccdB-Cerulean was a gift from Susan Lindquist (Addgene plasmid # 14390 ; http://n2t.net/addgene:14390 ; RRID:Addgene_14390)
