>Addgene plasmid #14390 | pAG423GPD-ccdB-Cerulean | addgene partial sequence | sequence record 21052 | 14390 with pRS_marker
CCAGGTATCGTTTGAACACGGCATTAGTCAGGGAAGTCATAACACAGTCCTTTCCCGCAATTTTCTTTTT
CTATTACTCTTGGCCTCCTCTAGTACACTCTATATTTTTTTATGCCTCGGTAATGATTTTCATTTTTTTT
TTTCCACCTAGCGGATGACTCTTTTTTTTTCTTAACGATTGGCATTATCACATAATGAATTATACATTAT
ATAAAGTAATGTGATTTCTTCGAAAAATATACTAAAAAATGAGCAGGCAAGAAAAACGAAGGGAAAGATG
ACAGAACAAAAAGCCCTAATAAAGCGTATTACAAATGAAACCAAGATTCAAATTGCGATCTCTTTAAAGG
GTGGTCCCCTAACGATAGAACACTCCATCTTCCCAAAAAAAAAAGCAGAAGCAGTAACAAAACAGGCCAC
ACAATCCCAAGTGATTAACGTCCACACAGGTATAGGGTTTCTGGACCATATGAAACATGCTCTGGCCAAA
CATTCCGGCTGGTCCCTAATCCTTGAATGGATTGGTGACTTACACATAA
