>Addgene plasmid #14390 | pAG423GPD-ccdB-Cerulean | addgene partial sequence | sequence record 21053 | 14390 with GW5
CCTAATAGGCGGCCGCCATAGTGACTGGATATGTTGTGTTTTACAGTATTATGTAGTCTGTTTTTTATGC
AAAATCTAATTTAATATATTGATATTTATATCATTTTACGTTTCTCGTTCAGCTTTTTTGTACAAACTTG
TGATGGGGGATCCACTAGTTCTAGAATCCGTCGAAACTAAGTTCTGGTGTTTTAAAACTAAAAAAAAGAC
TAACTATAAAAGTAGAATTTAAGAAGTTTAAGAAATAGATTTACAGAATTACAATCAATACCTACCGTCT
TTATATACTTATTAGTCAAGTAGGGGAATAATTTCAGGGAACTGGTTTCAACCTTTTTTTTCAGCTTTTT
CCAAATCAGAGAGAGCAGAAGGTAATAGAAGGTGTAAGAAAATGAGATAGATACATGCGTGGGTCAATTG
CCTTGTGTCATCATTTACTCCAGGCAGGTTGCATCACTCCATTGAGGTTGTGCCCGTTTTTTGCCTGTTT
GTGCCCCTGTTCTCTGTAGTTGCGCTAAAAGAATGGACCTATGAACTGATGGTTGGTGAAGAAAACAATA
TTTTGGTGCTGGGATTCTTTTTTTTTCTGGATGCCAGCTTAAAA
