>Addgene plasmid #14390 | pAG423GPD-ccdB-Cerulean | addgene partial sequence | sequence record 21054 | 14390 with GW3
CGGGGAAGAGTGGCTGATCTCAGCCACCGCGAAAATGACATCAAAAACGCCATTAACCTGATGTTCTGGG
GAATATAAATGTCAGGCTCCCTTATACACAGCCAGTCTGCAGGTCGACCATAGTGACTGGATATGTTGTG
TTTTACAGTATTATGTAGTCTGTTTTTTATGCAAAATCTAATTTAATATATTGATATTTATATCATTTTA
CGTTTCTCGTTCAGCTTTCTTGTACAAAGTGGTGATGGGCTGCAGGAATTCGATATCAAGCTTAATGGTG
AGCAAGGGCGAGGAGCTGTTCACCGGGGTGGTGCCCATCCTGGTCGAGCTGGACGGCGACGTAAACGGCC
ACAAGTTCAGCGTGTCCGGCGAGGGCGAGGGCGATGCCACCTACGGCAAGCTGACCCTGAAGTTCATCTG
CACCACCGGCAAGCTGCCCGTGCCCTGGCCCACCCTCGTGACCACCCTGACCTGGGGCGTGCAGTGCTTC
GCCCCCTACCCCGACCACATGAAGCAGCACAACTTCTTCAAGTCCGCCATGCCCGAAGGCTACGTCCAGG
AGCGTACCATCTTCTTCAAGGACGACGGCAACTACA
